Addgene plasmid #115192: pLEX307_PDHA2
Purpose: Lentiviral transduction and expression of PDHA2 into any mammalian cell
Depositing lab: Mohan Babu. Depositing organization: University of Regina. Publication: Rewiring of the Human Mitochondrial Interactome during Neuronal Reprogramming Reveals Regulators of the Respirasome and Neurogenesis. Moutaoufik MT, Malty R, Amin S, Zhang Q, Phanse S, Gagarinova A, Zilocchi M, Hoell L, Minic Z, Gagarinova M, Aoki H, Stockwell J, Jessulat M, Goebels F, Broderick K, Scott NE, Vlasblom J, Musso G, Prasad B, Lamantea E, Garavaglia B, Rajput A, Murayama K, Okazaki Y, Foster LJ, Bader GD, Cayabyab FS, Babu M. iScience. 2019 Sep 4;19:1114-1132. doi: 10.1016/j.isci.2019.08.057. PubMed 31536960.
Backbone
  Vector backbone: pLEX-307
  Backbone manufacturer: David Root, Addgene plasmid # 41392
  Backbone size w/o insert (bp): 8270
  Vector type: Lentiviral
  Selectable markers: Puromycin
Growth in bacteria
  Bacterial resistance: Ampicillin, 100 μg/mL
  Growth temperature: 30°C
  Growth strain: NEB Stable
  Copy number: High Copy
Gene/Insert
  Gene/Insert name: PDHA2WT
  Species: H. sapiens (human)
  Insert size (bp): 1167
  Entrez Gene: PDHA2 (a.k.a. PDHAL, MGC149517, MGC149518)
  Promoter: EF1alpha
  Cloning method: Restriction Enzyme; 5′ cloning site NheI (not destroyed); 3′ cloning site SpeI (not destroyed)
  Sequencing primers: 5′ EF1alpha_F; 3′ WPRE_R
Terms and licenses: Academic/Nonprofit Terms; Industry Terms: Not Available to Industry
How to cite: pLEX307_PDHA2 was a gift from Mohan Babu (Addgene plasmid # 115192 ; http://n2t.net/addgene:115192 ; RRID:Addgene_115192)
