[The description below was written by a language model from this plasmid's Addgene catalogue record and pLannotate feature annotations shown in this document.]
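Description:
pLEX307_PDHA2 is a third-generation-style, self-inactivating HIV-1 lentiviral expression plasmid built on the pLEX-307 backbone and carrying wild-type human PDHA2, the gene for an alpha subunit isoform of the E1 component of the pyruvate dehydrogenase complex, which links glycolysis to the tricarboxylic acid cycle by converting pyruvate to acetyl-CoA. The roughly 1.17 kb open reading frame was inserted between NheI and SpeI sites, both retained, immediately downstream of the strong constitutive human EF-1α promoter and upstream of a WPRE, which enhances transcript stability and expression. No epitope tag or reporter is annotated on the insert.

The viral genome is transcribed in packaging cells from a chimeric RSV promoter fused to a truncated 5' LTR, followed by the Ψ packaging signal with a partial gag region, the Rev response element for Rev-dependent nuclear export, and a cPPT/CTS that aids nuclear import of the reverse-transcribed genome. Between the RRE and the cPPT sits an SV40 early promoter/origin driving puromycin N-acetyltransferase, so transduced mammalian cells can be selected with puromycin independently of the EF-1α–PDHA2 cassette. The ΔU3 3' LTR renders the integrated provirus transcriptionally self-inactivating, and an SV40 poly(A) signal lies beyond it.

Outside the viral region, the plasmid has a high-copy ColE1/pUC origin, an ampicillin resistance gene, an f1 origin and residual lac, T7 and T3 elements. The full sequence is about 9.4 kb. According to the record, the construct is intended for lentiviral transduction and stable expression of PDHA2 in mammalian cells, and it was deposited in connection with a study of the human mitochondrial protein interactome during neuronal reprogramming.
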