Features (pLannotate 1.2.2; 30 found; start..end, strand, type, name):
     23..89      +  CDS            small t antigen (fragment): SV40 (simian virus 40) small t antigen
     96..1274    +  promoter       EF-1α promoter: strong constitutive promoter for human elongation factor EF-1α
   1282..2445    +  CDS            PDHA2: ODPAT_HUMAN - Also known as PDHAL. Experimental evidence at protein level: Swiss-Prot protein existence level 1. The pyruvate dehydrogenase complex catalyzes the overall conversion of pyruvate to acetyl-CoA and CO(2), and thereby links the glycolytic pathway to the tricarboxylic cycle. From Homo sapiens (Human).
   2470..3058    +  misc_feature   WPRE: woodchuck hepatitis virus posttranscriptional regulatory element
   3109..3128    +  misc_feature   cPPT/CTS (fragment): central polypurine tract and central termination sequence of HIV-1
   3130..3363    +  LTR            3' LTR (ΔU3): self-inactivating 3' long terminal repeat (LTR) from HIV-1
   3441..3562    +  polyA_signal   SV40 poly(A) signal: SV40 polyadenylation signal
   3602..3737    +  rep_origin     SV40 ori: SV40 origin of replication
   3758..3776    -  promoter       T7 promoter: promoter for bacteriophage T7 RNA polymerase
   3784..3939    +  CDS            lacZα (fragment): LacZα fragment of β-galactosidase; lacZ fragment
   3944..4372    +  rep_origin     f1 ori (sequence partly withheld): f1 bacteriophage origin of replication; arrow indicates direction of (+) strand synthesis
   4425..4529    +  promoter       AmpR promoter: bla
   4530..5390    +  CDS            AmpR: β-lactamase; bla; confers resistance to ampicillin, carbenicillin, and related antibiotics
   5561..6149    +  rep_origin     ori: high-copy-number ColE1/pMB1/pBR322/pUC origin of replication
   6332..6424    +  CDS            lacI (fragment): lac repressor; lacI; The lac repressor binds to the lac operator to inhibit transcription in E. coli. This inhibition can be relieved by adding lactose or isopropyl-β-D-thiogalactopyranoside (IPTG).
   6437..6458    +  protein_bind   CAP binding site: CAP binding activates transcription in the presence of cAMP. E. coli catabolite activator protein
   6473..6503    +  promoter       lac promoter: promoter for the E. coli lac operon
   6511..6527    +  protein_bind   lac operator: The lac repressor binds to the lac operator to inhibit transcription in E. coli. This inhibition can be relieved by adding lactose or isopropyl-β-D-thiogalactopyranoside (IPTG). lac repressor encoded by lacI
   6572..6590    +  promoter       T3 promoter: promoter for bacteriophage T3 RNA polymerase
   6618..6844    +  promoter       RSV promoter: Rous sarcoma virus enhancer/promoter
   6845..7025    +  LTR            5' LTR (truncated): truncated 5' long terminal repeat (LTR) from HIV-1
   7072..7197    +  misc_feature   HIV-1 Ψ: packaging signal of human immunodeficiency virus type 1
   7181..7544    +  CDS            HIV-1 gag (fragment): gag protein from human immunodeficiency virus 1; gag
   7690..7923    +  misc_feature   RRE: The Rev response element (RRE) of HIV-1 allows for Rev-dependent mRNA export from the nucleus to the cytoplasm.
   8300..8326    +  CDS            Rev (fragment): human immunodeficiency virus 1 (HIV-1) Rev protein; rev; enhances nuclear export of unspliced and incompletely spliced viral mRNAs
   8333..8356    +  promoter       SV40 promoter (fragment): SV40 early promoter
   8357..8428    +  promoter       SV40 promoter (fragment): SV40 enhancer and early promoter
   8452..8587    +  rep_origin     SV40 ori: SV40 origin of replication
   8633..9229    +  CDS            PuroR (fragment): puromycin N-acetyltransferase; pac from Streptomyces; confers resistance to puromycin
   9278..9395    +  misc_feature   cPPT/CTS: central polypurine tract and central termination sequence of HIV-1
>Addgene plasmid #115192 | pLEX307_PDHA2 | addgene full sequence | sequence record 225471 | Addgene NGS Result
CTCGAGGCCTGCAGGTGCAAAGATGGATAAAGTTTTAAACAGAGAGGAATCTTTGCAGCTAATGGACCTT
CTAGGTCTTGAAAGGAGTGGGAATTGGCTCCGGTGCCCGTCAGTGGGCAGAGCGCACATCGCCCACAGTC
CCCGAGAAGTTGGGGGGAGGGGTCGGCAATTGAACCGGTGCCTAGAGAAGGTGGCGCGGGGTAAACTGGG
AAAGTGATGTCGTGTACTGGCTCCGCCTTTTTCCCGAGGGTGGGGGAGAACCGTATATAAGTGCAGTAGT
CGCCGTGAACGTTCTTTTTCGCAACGGGTTTGCCGCCAGAACACAGGTAAGTGCCGTGTGTGGTTCCCGC
GGGCCTGGCCTCTTTACGGGTTATGGCCCTTGCGTGCCTTGAATTACTTCCACCTGGCTGCAGTACGTGA
TTCTTGATCCCGAGCTTCGGGTTGGAAGTGGGTGGGAGAGTTCGAGGCCTTGCGCTTAAGGAGCCCCTTC
GCCTCGTGCTTGAGTTGAGGCCTGGCCTGGGCGCTGGGGCCGCCGCGTGCGAATCTGGTGGCACCTTCGC
GCCTGTCTCGCTGCTTTCGATAAGTCTCTAGCCATTTAAAATTTTTGATGACCTGCTGCGACGCTTTTTT
TCTGGCAAGATAGTCTTGTAAATGCGGGCCAAGATCTGCACACTGGTATTTCGGTTTTTGGGGCCGCGGG
CGGCGACGGGGCCCGTGCGTCCCAGCGCACATGTTCGGCGAGGCGGGGCCTGCGAGCGCGGCCACCGAGA
ATCGGACGGGGGTAGTCTCAAGCTGGCCGGCCTGCTCTGGTGCCTGGCCTCGCGCCGCCGTGTATCGCCC
CGCCCTGGGCGGCAAGGCTGGCCCGGTCGGCACCAGTTGCGTGAGCGGAAAGATGGCCGCTTCCCGGCCC
TGCTGCAGGGAGCTCAAAATGGAGGACGCGGCGCTCGGGAGAGCGGGCGGGTGAGTCACCCACACAAAGG
AAAAGGGCCTTTCCGTCCTCAGCCGTCGCTTCATGTGACTCCACGGAGTACCGGGCGCCGTCCAGGCACC
TCGATTAGTTCTCGAGCTTTTGGAGTACGTCGTCTTTAGGTTGGGGGGAGGGGTTTTATGCGATGGAGTT
TCCCCACACTGAGTGGGTGGAGACTGAAGTTAGGCCAGCTTGGCACTTGATGTAATTCTCCTTGGAATTT
GCCCTTTTTGAGTTTGGATCTTGGTTCATTCTCAAGCCTCAGACAGTGGTTCAAAGTTTTTTTCTTCCAT
TTCAGGTGTCGTGAGGCTAGCATGCTGGCCGCCTTCATCTCCCGCGTGTTGAGGCGAGTTGCCCAGAAAT
CAGCTCGCAGAGTGCTGGTGGCATCCCGTAACTCCTCAAATGACGCTACATTTGAAATTAAGAAATGTGA
TCTTTATCTGTTGGAAGAGGGTCCCCCTGTCACTACAGTGCTCACTAGGGCGGAGGGGCTTAAATACTAC
AGGATGATGCTGACTGTTCGCCGCATGGAATTGAAGGCAGATCAGCTGTACAAACAGAAATTCATTCGCG
GTTTCTGTCACCTGTGCGATGGTCAGGAAGCTTGTTGCGTGGGCCTTGAGGCCGGCATAAACCCCTCGGA
TCACGTCATTACATCCTATAGGGCTCATGGTGTGTGCTATACTCGGGGACTTTCTGTCCGATCCATTCTC
GCAGAGCTGACGGGAAGAAGAGGAGGTTGTGCTAAAGGAAAAGGAGGATCGATGCATATGTATACCAAGA
ACTTCTATGGGGGCAATGGCATCGTCGGTGCACAGGGCCCCCTGGGCGCTGGCATTGCTCTGGCCTGTAA
ATATAAAGGAAACGATGAGATCTGTTTGACTTTATATGGGGATGGCGCTGCGAATCAGGGGCAGATAGCC
GAAGCTTTCAATATGGCAGCTTTATGGAAATTACCTTGTGTTTTCATCTGTGAGAATAACCTATATGGAA
TGGGAACATCTACTGAGAGAGCAGCAGCCAGCCCTGATTACTACAAGAGGGGCAATTTTATCCCTGGGCT
AAAGGTCGATGGAATGGATGTTCTGTGTGTTCGTGAGGCAACAAAATTTGCAGCTAACTACTGTAGATCT
GGAAAGGGGCCCATACTGATGGAGCTGCAAACCTACCGTTATCATGGACACAGTATGAGTGATCCTGGAG
TCAGTTATCGTACACGAGAAGAAATTCAGGAAGTAAGAAGTAAGAGGGATCCTATAATAATTCTCCAAGA
TAGAATGGTAAACAGCAAGCTCGCCACTGTGGAAGAATTAAAGGAAATTGGGGCTGAGGTGAGGAAAGAA
ATTGATGATGCTGCCCAGTTTGCTACCACTGATCCTGAGCCACATTTGGAAGAATTAGGCCATCACATCT
ACAGCAGTGATTCATCTTTTGAAGTTCGTGGTGCAAATCCATGGATCAAGTTTAAGTCCGTCAGTTAAAC
TAGTACGCGTTAAGTCGACAATCAACCTCTGGATTACAAAATTTGTGAAAGATTGACTGGTATTCTTAAC
TATGTTGCTCCTTTTACGCTATGTGGATACGCTGCTTTAATGCCTTTGTATCATGCTATTGCTTCCCGTA
TGGCTTTCATTTTCTCCTCCTTGTATAAATCCTGGTTGCTGTCTCTTTATGAGGAGTTGTGGCCCGTTGT
CAGGCAACGTGGCGTGGTGTGCACTGTGTTTGCTGACGCAACCCCCACTGGTTGGGGCATTGCCACCACC
TGTCAGCTCCTTTCCGGGACTTTCGCTTTCCCCCTCCCTATTGCCACGGCGGAACTCATCGCCGCCTGCC
TTGCCCGCTGCTGGACAGGGGCTCGGCTGTTGGGCACTGACAATTCCGTGGTGTTGTCGGGGAAATCATC
GTCCTTTCCTTGGCTGCTCGCCTGTGTTGCCACCTGGATTCTGCGCGGGACGTCCTTCTGCTACGTCCCT
TCGGCCCTCAATCCAGCGGACCTTCCTTCCCGCGGCCTGCTGCCGGCTCTGCGGCCTCTTCCGCGTCTTC
GCCTTCGCCCTCAGACGAGTCGGATCTCCCTTTGGGCCGCCTCCCCGCGTCGACTTTAAGACCAATGACT
TACAAGGCAGCTGTAGATCTTAGCCACTTTTTAAAAGAAAAGGGGGGACTGGAAGGGCTAATTCACTCCC
AACGAAGACAAGATCTGCTTTTTGCTTGTACTGGGTCTCTCTGGTTAGACCAGATCTGAGCCTGGGAGCT
CTCTGGCTAACTAGGGAACCCACTGCTTAAGCCTCAATAAAGCTTGCCTTGAGTGCTTCAAGTAGTGTGT
GCCCGTCTGTTGTGTGACTCTGGTAACTAGAGATCCCTCAGACCCTTTTAGTCAGTGTGGAAAATCTCTA
GCAGTACGTATAGTAGTTCATGTCATCTTATTATTCAGTATTTATAACTTGCAAAGAAATGAATATCAGA
GAGTGAGAGGAACTTGTTTATTGCAGCTTATAATGGTTACAAATAAAGCAATAGCATCACAAATTTCACA
AATAAAGCATTTTTTTCACTGCATTCTAGTTGTGGTTTGTCCAAACTCATCAATGTATCTTATCATGTCT
GGCTCTAGCTATCCCGCCCCTAACTCCGCCCATCCCGCCCCTAACTCCGCCCAGTTCCGCCCATTCTCCG
CCCCATGGCTGACTAATTTTTTTTATTTATGCAGAGGCCGAGGCCGCCTCGGCCTCTGAGCTATTCCAGA
AGTAGTGAGGAGGCTTTTTTGGAGGCCTAGGGACGTACCCAATTCGCCCTATAGTGAGTCGTATTACGCG
CGCTCACTGGCCGTCGTTTTACAACGTCGTGACTGGGAAAACCCTGGCGTTACCCAACTTAATCGCCTTG
CAGCACATCCCCCTTTCGCCAGCTGGCGTAATAGCGAAGAGGCCCGCACCGATCGCCCTTCCCAACAGTT
GCGCAGCCTGAATGGCGAATGGG
[124 nt withheld, positions 3944-4067]
C
[91 nt withheld, positions 4069-4159]
A
[49 nt withheld, positions 4161-4209]
CCTTTGACGTTGGAGTCCACGTTCTTT
[37 nt withheld, positions 4237-4273]
ACCCTATCTCGGTCTATTCTTTTGATTTATAAGGGATTTTGCCGATTTCGGCCTATTGGTTAAAAAATGA
GCTGATTTAACAAAAATTTAACGCGAATTTTAACAAAATATTAACGCTTACAATTTAGGTGGCACTTTTC
GGGGAAATGTGCGCGGAACCCCTATTTGTTTATTTTTCTAAATACATTCAAATATGTATCCGCTCATGAG
ACAATAACCCTGATAAATGCTTCAATAATATTGAAAAAGGAAGAGTATGAGTATTCAACATTTCCGTGTC
GCCCTTATTCCCTTTTTTGCGGCATTTTGCCTTCCTGTTTTTGCTCACCCAGAAACGCTGGTGAAAGTAA
AAGATGCTGAAGATCAGTTGGGTGCACGAGTGGGTTACATCGAACTGGATCTCAACAGCGGTAAGATCCT
TGAGAGTTTTCGCCCCGAAGAACGTTTTCCAATGATGAGCACTTTTAAAGTTCTGCTATGTGGCGCGGTA
TTATCCCGTATTGACGCCGGGCAAGAGCAACTCGGTCGCCGCATACACTATTCTCAGAATGACTTGGTTG
AGTACTCACCAGTCACAGAAAAGCATCTTACGGATGGCATGACAGTAAGAGAATTATGCAGTGCTGCCAT
AACCATGAGTGATAACACTGCGGCCAACTTACTTCTGACAACGATCGGAGGACCGAAGGAGCTAACCGCT
TTTTTGCACAACATGGGGGATCATGTAACTCGCCTTGATCGTTGGGAACCGGAGCTGAATGAAGCCATAC
CAAACGACGAGCGTGACACCACGATGCCTGTAGCAATGGCAACAACGTTGCGCAAACTATTAACTGGCGA
ACTACTTACTCTAGCTTCCCGGCAACAATTAATAGACTGGATGGAGGCGGATAAAGTTGCAGGACCACTT
CTGCGCTCGGCCCTTCCGGCTGGCTGGTTTATTGCTGATAAATCTGGAGCCGGTGAGCGTGGGTCTCGCG
GTATCATTGCAGCACTGGGGCCAGATGGTAAGCCCTCCCGTATCGTAGTTATCTACACGACGGGGAGTCA
GGCAACTATGGATGAACGAAATAGACAGATCGCTGAGATAGGTGCCTCACTGATTAAGCATTGGTAACTG
TCAGACCAAGTTTACTCATATATACTTTAGATTGATTTAAAACTTCATTTTTAATTTAAAAGGATCTAGG
TGAAGATCCTTTTTGATAATCTCATGACCAAAATCCCTTAACGTGAGTTTTCGTTCCACTGAGCGTCAGA
CCCCGTAGAAAAGATCAAAGGATCTTCTTGAGATCCTTTTTTTCTGCGCGTAATCTGCTGCTTGCAAACA
AAAAAACCACCGCTACCAGCGGTGGTTTGTTTGCCGGATCAAGAGCTACCAACTCTTTTTCCGAAGGTAA
CTGGCTTCAGCAGAGCGCAGATACCAAATACTGTTCTTCTAGTGTAGCCGTAGTTAGGCCACCACTTCAA
GAACTCTGTAGCACCGCCTACATACCTCGCTCTGCTAATCCTGTTACCAGTGGCTGCTGCCAGTGGCGAT
AAGTCGTGTCTTACCGGGTTGGACTCAAGACGATAGTTACCGGATAAGGCGCAGCGGTCGGGCTGAACGG
GGGGTTCGTGCACACAGCCCAGCTTGGAGCGAACGACCTACACCGAACTGAGATACCTACAGCGTGAGCT
ATGAGAAAGCGCCACGCTTCCCGAAGGGAGAAAGGCGGACAGGTATCCGGTAAGCGGCAGGGTCGGAACA
GGAGAGCGCACGAGGGAGCTTCCAGGGGGAAACGCCTGGTATCTTTATAGTCCTGTCGGGTTTCGCCACC
TCTGACTTGAGCGTCGATTTTTGTGATGCTCGTCAGGGGGGCGGAGCCTATGGAAAAACGCCAGCAACGC
GGCCTTTTTACGGTTCCTGGCCTTTTGCTGGCCTTTTGCTCACATGTTCTTTCCTGCGTTATCCCCTGAT
TCTGTGGATAACCGTATTACCGCCTTTGAGTGAGCTGATACCGCTCGCCGCAGCCGAACGACCGAGCGCA
GCGAGTCAGTGAGCGAGGAAGCGGAAGAGCGCCCAATACGCAAACCGCCTCTCCCCGCGCGTTGGCCGAT
TCATTAATGCAGCTGGCACGACAGGTTTCCCGACTGGAAAGCGGGCAGTGAGCGCAACGCAATTAATGTG
AGTTAGCTCACTCATTAGGCACCCCAGGCTTTACACTTTATGCTTCCGGCTCGTATGTTGTGTGGAATTG
TGAGCGGATAACAATTTCACACAGGAAACAGCTATGACCATGATTACGCCAAGCGCGCAATTAACCCTCA
CTAAAGGGAACAAAAGCTGGAGCTGCAAGCTTAATGTAGTCTTATGCAATACTCTTGTAGTCTTGCAACA
TGGTAACGATGAGTTAGCAACATGCCTTACAAGGAGAGAAAAAGCACCGTGCATGCCGATTGGTGGAAGT
AAGGTGGTACGATCGTGCCTTATTAGGAAGGCAACAGACGGGTCTGACATGGATTGGACGAACCACTGAA
TTGCCGCATTGCAGAGATATTGTATTTAAGTGCCTAGCTCGATACATAAACGGGTCTCTCTGGTTAGACC
AGATCTGAGCCTGGGAGCTCTCTGGCTAACTAGGGAACCCACTGCTTAAGCCTCAATAAAGCTTGCCTTG
AGTGCTTCAAGTAGTGTGTGCCCGTCTGTTGTGTGACTCTGGTAACTAGAGATCCCTCAGACCCTTTTAG
TCAGTGTGGAAAATCTCTAGCAGTGGCGCCCGAACAGGGACTTGAAAGCGAAAGGGAAACCAGAGGAGCT
CTCTCGACGCAGGACTCGGCTTGCTGAAGCGCGCACGGCAAGAGGCGAGGGGCGGCGACTGGTGAGTACG
CCAAAAATTTTGACTAGCGGAGGCTAGAAGGAGAGAGATGGGTGCGAGAGCGTCAGTATTAAGCGGGGGA
GAATTAGATCGCGATGGGAAAAAATTCGGTTAAGGCCAGGGGGAAAGAAAAAATATAAATTAAAACATAT
AGTATGGGCAAGCAGGGAGCTAGAACGATTCGCAGTTAATCCTGGCCTGTTAGAAACATCAGAAGGCTGT
AGACAAATACTGGGACAGCTACAACCATCCCTTCAGACAGGATCAGAAGAACTTAGATCATTATATAATA
CAGTAGCAACCCTCTATTGTGTGCATCAAAGGATAGAGATAAAAGACACCAAGGAAGCTTTAGACAAGAT
AGAGGAAGAGCAAAACAAAAGTAAGACCACCGCACAGCAAGCGGCCGCTGATCTTCAGACCTGGAGGAGG
AGATATGAGGGACAATTGGAGAAGTGAATTATATAAATATAAAGTAGTAAAAATTGAACCATTAGGAGTA
GCACCCACCAAGGCAAAGAGAAGAGTGGTGCAGAGAGAAAAAAGAGCAGTGGGAATAGGAGCTTTGTTCC
TTGGGTTCTTGGGAGCAGCAGGAAGCACTATGGGCGCAGCGTCAATGACGCTGACGGTACAGGCCAGACA
ATTATTGTCTGGTATAGTGCAGCAGCAGAACAATTTGCTGAGGGCTATTGAGGCGCAACAGCATCTGTTG
CAACTCACAGTCTGGGGCATCAAGCAGCTCCAGGCAAGAATCCTGGCTGTGGAAAGATACCTAAAGGATC
AACAGCTCCTGGGGATTTGGGGTTGCTCTGGAAAACTCATTTGCACCACTGCTGTGCCTTGGAATGCTAG
TTGGAGTAATAAATCTCTGGAACAGATTTGGAATCACACGACCTGGATGGAGTGGGACAGAGAAATTAAC
AATTACACAAGCTTAATACACTCCTTAATTGAAGAATCGCAAAACCAGCAAGAAAAGAATGAACAAGAAT
TATTGGAATTAGATAAATGGGCAAGTTTGTGGAATTGGTTTAACATAACAAATTGGCTGTGGTATATAAA
ATTATTCATAATGATAGTAGGAGGCTTGGTAGGTTTAAGAATAGTTTTTGCTGTACTTTCTATAGTGAAT
AGAGTTAGGCAGGGATATTCACCATTATCGTTTCAGACCCACCTCCCAACCCCGAGGGGACCCATGCATT
GCATCTCAATTAGTCAGCAACCAGGTGTGGAAAGTCCCCAGGCTCCCCAGCAGGCAGAAGTATGCAAAGC
ATGCGTCTCAATTAGTCAGCAACCATAGTCCCGCCCCTAACTCCGCCCATCCCGCCCCTAACTCCGCCCA
GTTCCGCCCATTCTCCGCCCCATGGCTGACTAATTTTTTTTATTTATGCAGAGGCCGAGGCCGCCTCGGC
CTCTGAGCTATTCCAGAAGTAGTGAGGAGGCTTTTTTGGAGGCCTAGGCTTTTGCAAAAAGCTTTCTAGA
GGTACCACCGGAGCTTACCATGACCGAGTACAAGCCCACGGTGCGCCTCGCCACCCGCGACGACGTCCCC
AGGGCCGTACGCACCCTCGCCGCCGCGTTCGCCGACTACCCCGCCACGCGCCACACCGTCGATCCGGACC
GCCACATCGAGCGGGTCACCGAGCTGCAAGAACTCTTCCTCACGCGCGTCGGGCTCGACATCGGCAAGGT
GTGGGTCGCGGACGACGGCGCCGCCGTGGCGGTCTGGACCACGCCGGAGAGCGTCGAAGCGGGGGCGGTG
TTCGCCGAGATCGGCCCGCGCATGGCCGAGTTGAGCGGTTCCCGGCTGGCCGCGCAGCAACAGATGGAAG
GCCTCCTGGCGCCGCACCGGCCCAAGGAGCCCGCGTGGTTCCTGGCCACCGTCGGCGTCTCGCCCGACCA
CCAGGGCAAGGGTCTGGGCAGCGCCGTCGTGCTCCCCGGAGTGGAGGCGGCCGAGCGCGCCGGGGTGCCC
GCCTTCCTGGAGACCTCCGCGCCCCGCAACCTCCCCTTCTACGAGCGGCTCGGCTTCACCGTCACCGCCG
ACGTCGAGGTGCCCGAAGGACCGCGCACCTGGTGCATGACCCGCAAGCCCGGTGCCAGTTAACGAATTCT
AGATCTTGAGACAAATGGCAGTATTCATCCACAATTTTAAAAGAAAAGGGGGGATTGGGGGGTACAGTGC
AGGGGAAAGAATAGTAGACATAATAGCAACAGACATACAAACTAAAGAATTACAAAAACAAATTACAAAA
ATTCAAAATTTTCGGGTTTATTACAGGGACAGCAGAGATCCACTTTGGCGCCGG
